>Addgene plasmid #212866 | pCYP33 | addgene full sequence | sequence record 423283 | Addgene NGS Result
ACTGACTCGCTGCACGAGGCAGACCTCAGCGCTAGCGGAGTGTATACTGGCTTACTATGTTGGCACTGAT
GAGGGTGTCAGTGAAGTGCTTCATGTGGCAGGAGAAAAAAGGCTGCACCGGTGCGTCAGCAGAATATGTG
ATACAGGATATATTCCGCTTCCTCGCTCACTGACTCGCTACGCTCGGTCGTTCGACTGCGGCGAGCGGAA
ATGGCTTACGAACGGGGCGGAGATTTCCTGGAAGATGCCAGGAAGATACTTAACAGGGAAGTGAGAGGGC
CGCGGCAAAGCCGTTTTTCCATAGGCTCCGCCCCCCTGACAAGCATCACGAAATCTGACGCTCAAATCAG
TGGTGGCGAAACCCGACAGGACTATAAAGATACCAGGCGTTTCCCCCTGGCGGCTCCCTCGTGCGCTCTC
CTGTTCCTGCCTTTCGGTTTACCGGTGTCATTCCGCTGTTATGGCCGCGTTTGTCTCATTCCACGCCTGA
CACTCAGTTCCGGGTAGGCAGTTCGCTCCAAGCTGGACTGTATGCACGAACCCCCCGTTCAGTCCGACCG
CTGCGCCTTATCCGGTAACTATCGTCTTGAGTCCAACCCGGAAAGACATGCAAAAGCACCACTGGCAGCA
GCCACTGGTAATTGATTTAGAGGAGTTAGTCTTGAAGTCATGCGCCGGTTAAGGCTAAACTGAAAGGACA
AGTTTTGGTGACTGCGCTCCTCCAAGCCAGTTACCTCGGTTCAAAGAGTTGGTAGCTCAGAGAACCTTCG
AAAAACCGCCCTGCAAGGCGGTTTTTTCGTTTTCAGAGCAAGAGATTACGCGCAGACCAAAACGATCTCA
AGAAGATCATCTTATTAAGGGGTCTGACGCTCAGTGGAACGAAAAATCAATCTAAAGTATATATGAGTAA
ACTTGGTCTGACAGTTACCTTAGAAAAACTCATCGAGCATCAAATGAAACTGCAATTTATTCATATCAGG
ATTATCAATACCATATTTTTGAAAAAGCCGTTTCTGTAATGAAGGAGAAAACTCACCGAGGCAGTTCCAT
AGGATGGCAAGATCCTGGTATCGGTCTGCGATTCCGACTCGTCCAACATCAATACAACCTATTAATTTCC
CCTCGTCAAAAATAAGGTTATCAAGTGAGAAATCACCATGAGTGACGACTGAATCCGGTGAGAATGGCAA
AAGCTTATGCATTTCTTTCCAGACTTGTTCAACAGGCCAGCCATTACGCTCGTCATCAAAATCACTCGCA
TCAACCAAACCGTTATTCATTCGTGATTGCGCCTGAGCGAGACGAAATACGCGATCGCTGTTAAAAGGAC
AATTACAAACAGGAATCGAATGCAACCGGCGCAGGAACACTGCCAGCGCATCAACAATATTTTCACCTGA
ATCAGGATATTCTTCTAATACCTGGAATGCTGTTTTCCCGGGGATCGCAGTGGTGAGTAACCATGCATCA
TCAGGAGTACGGATAAAATGCTTGATGGTCGGAAGAGGCATAAATTCCGTCAGCCAGTTTAGTCTGACCA
TCTCATCTGTAACATCATTGGCAACGCTACCTTTGCCATGTTTCAGAAACAACTCTGGCGCATCGGGCTT
CCCATACAATCGATAGATTGTCGCACCTGATTGCCCGACATTATCGCGAGCCCATTTATACCCATATAAA
TCAGCATCCATGTTGGAATTTAATCGCGGCCTGGAGCAAGACGTTTCCCGTTGAATATGGCTCATAACAC
CCCTTGTATTACTGTTTATGTAAGCAGACAGTTTTATTGTTCATGATGATATATTTTTATCTTGTGCAAT
GTACATCAGAGATTTTGAGACACAACCAATTATTGAAGGCCTCCCTAACGGGGGGCCTTTTTTTGTTTCT
GGTCTCCCAAGCGCTTAACGATCGTTGGCTGAACAAACAGACAATCTGGTCTGTTTGTATTATGGAAAAT
TTTTCTGTATAATAGATTCAACAAACAGACAATCTGGTCTGTTTGTATTATCAGCGGTCAACGCATGTGC
TTTGCGTTCTGATGAGACAGTGATGTCGAAACCGCCTCTACAAATAATTTTGTTTACCGACACTAAAGTA
AGGGGGAACAACATGACCACCCGCCCGACCGCGGCCAGCCGTGGGAATAAATATCGTTTCGCTTTCCGTA
CTCTGTCGTTCCTGGACGATCGCAAGGATGACCGCTCCGGTGTGGCAGAGTTAAGCGGCCCGCCGGGTCG
TGCACTCCTTGTATGGAAGCCGGAGATAATAGGTCAGGTGTTTCGTGGCGATCGTAATATGACATTGGAA
GGCTCAGATACCCTGGGTCCGCTTGTTGGAGACACGTCCCTGTTGTTCGCAAATGGGCCACGTCATGCGG
CCTACCGTCAGGTGATTGGCCCACGCCTTCGTGGTAGACCGCTGCGCGGATATGAAGAACTCATCGCCGA
GGCTACACGTGCAGCAATCGATGAATTGCGTCCAGGCACCGTATTCCAAGTGCCAGACTGGACCCGCCGG
CTGACCCTCCAGATTGTCTCCCAGATAATTCTGGGTCCTGTTGACCATGGCCTCCTTCACCGCTTCACGT
CCTGGATTGAGGGTGTATTAGGGAGCCGTGGACGTACGCTCGCGTATCGATATCTGCGCTTACCGCACGC
GCTGCCAAGTCCCTGGCGTACCTTTGTTCGTCAGCGCGAGAGCCTGGATAAGGAGCTGCTGTGTCCAGTT
TCGGGGAAATCTGCGGGTGGGGGTGCCGGTAGCGGTACAGCCGAACCAAGCCCTGACACCTTAGCGGAGG
TCCTTCGTTCAGGGGAAGAACCGCTCGGTCCGCTGGGGGATGGCGAACTGCGTGATCAAATCGTCAGTTT
ACTCTTTGCCGGCCACGAAACCACCGCATCCGCGATTTCGTGGGCACTGTTCTGGCTCGCAGAGCACGAT
GAAGTGCGACGTGACATCATAGACGAACTGAAAGCAACTAGCAGCTCTGGGGCAGCTGCGGAGGACGTAC
CGCTGTTAGATGCGGCGTGCCGAGAAGTATTACGAATTTCTCCTCCGGCAGTTGTGGCAGGCAATCGCGT
ACTGAATGAAGATCAAGAAATCGATGGTGTACCGCATGATGCAGGTACACGTCTGACGCCGTGTATTTAC
CTGGCGCATCAACAACCGGATCTTTATCCACAACCGCGGCGCTTTGATCCGCATCGCTTCTTAGGCAAAC
GTAAATCCGCGCAAGAATACCTGCCTTTCGGCGGCGGCACTCGTCGATGCCTGGGCGCTGATCTGGCTAT
GCTGGAAATGCGAATGGTCGTTGCAGCAGTGCTCCGTCGGCGGGAACTGAAATGCGTCAATCCAGAGACA
GGTGTGCCACAGCTGCGTGGCCCGGCGATGGGACCTAGCGAAGATCTGCGTATGACAGTCACAAAATGGC
CGGCGTAATAAGGATGAGCTCTACAAATAAGCAGAGGTGGTTGTGTTGCGAAAAAAAAAAAAACACCCTA
ACGGGTGTTTTTTTTTTTTTGGTGTCCCCACGTGTGGCGCTGGAGACCGTCCAATGGCGGCGCGCCATCG
AATGGTGCAAAACCTTTCGCGGTATGGCATGATAGCGCCCGGAAGAGAGTCAATTCAGGGTGGTGAATAT
GAGCCCGAAACGTCGTACCCAGGCAGAACGTGCAATGGAAACCCAGGGTAAACTGATTGCAGCAGCACTG
GGTGTTCTGCGTGAAAAAGGTTATGCAGGTTTTCGTATTGCAGATGTTCCGGGTGCAGCCGGTGTTAGCC
GTGGTGCACAGAGCCATCATTTTCCGACCAAACTGGAACTGCTGCTGGCAACCTTTGAATGGCTGTATGA
GCAGATTACCGAACGTAGCCGTGCACGTCTGGCAAAACTGAAACCGGAAGATGATGTTATTCAGCAGATG
CTGGATGATGCAGCAGATTTTTTTCTGGATGATGATTTTAGCATCGGCCTGGATCTGATTGTTGCAGCAG
ATCGTGATCCGGCACTGCGTGAAGGTATTCTGCGTACCGTTGAACGTAATCGTTTTGTTGTTGAAGATAT
GTGGCTGGGTGTGCTGGTGAGCCGTGGTCTGAGCCGTGATGATGCCGAAGATATTCTGTGGCTGATTTTT
AACAGCGTTCGTGGTCTGACAGTTCGTAGCCTGTGGCAGAAAGATAAAGAACGTTTTGAACGTGTGCGTA
ATAGCACCCTGGAAATTGCACGTGAACGTTATGCAAAATTCAAACGTTGATAAGGATCCTAATTGGTAAC
GAATCAGACAATTGACGGCTCGAGGGAGTAGCATAGGGTTTGCAGAATCCCTGCTTCGTCCATTTGACAG
GCACATTATGCATCGATGATAAGCTGTCAAACATGAGCAGATCCTCTACGCCGGACGCATCGTGGCCGGC
ATCACCGGCGCCACAGGTGCGGTTGCTGGCGCCTATATCGCCGACATCACCGATGGGGAAGATCGGGCTC
GCCACTTCGGGCTCATGAGCAAATATTTTATCTGAGGTGCTTCCTCGCTC
Features (pLannotate 1.2.2; 12 found; start..end, strand, type, name):
     28..54      +  misc_feature   bom (fragment): basis of mobility region from pBR322
    153..208     -  rep_origin     RSF ori (fragment): Plasmids containing the RSF 1030 origin of replication can be propagated in E. coli cells that contain additional plasmids with compatible origins.
    296..841     -  rep_origin     p15A ori: Plasmids containing the medium-copy-number p15A origin of replication can be propagated in E. coli cells that contain a second plasmid with the ColE1 origin.
    930..1745    -  CDS            KanR: aminoglycoside phosphotransferase; aph(3')-Ia; confers resistance to kanamycin in bacteria or G418 (Geneticin®) in eukaryotes
   1922..1949    +  protein_bind   CuO: CymR-binding P2 operator sequence from the p-cmt operon of Pseudomonas putida (Mullick et al., 2006) CymR
   1980..2007    +  protein_bind   CuO: CymR-binding P2 operator sequence from the p-cmt operon of Pseudomonas putida (Mullick et al., 2006) CymR
   2011..2066    +  ncRNA          Hammerhead 3: Accession: RF00008 - Hammerhead ribozyme (type III)
   3565..3638    +  promoter       lacIq promoter (fragment): lacI (mutant); In the lacIq allele, a single base change in the promoter boosts expression of the lacI gene about 10-fold.
   3639..4247    +  CDS            cymR: CYMR_PSEPU - Experimental evidence at transcript level: Swiss-Prot protein existence level 2. Involved in the repression of the cym and cmt operons which are responsible of the p-cymene degradation. From Pseudomonas putida (Arthrobacter siderocapsulatus).
   4352..4370    -  promoter       tet promoter (fragment): E. coli promoter for tetracycline efflux protein gene
   4380..4500    +  CDS            TcR (fragment): tetracycline efflux protein; tet; confers resistance to tetracycline
   4519..11      -  rep_origin     RSF ori (fragment) (across the origin): Plasmids containing the RSF 1030 origin of replication can be propagated in E. coli cells that contain additional plasmids with compatible origins.
