[The description below was written by a language model from this plasmid's Addgene catalogue record and pLannotate feature annotations shown in this document.]
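Description:
pCYP33 is a 4,530 nt bacterial expression plasmid built on the pCYP backbone for producing a Streptomyces platensis cytochrome P450 in Escherichia coli. According to the catalogue entry, the enzyme is an LRD-modifying P450, and its coding sequence was codon optimized and made by commercial synthesis. Selection is by kanamycin through an aph(3')-Ia (KanR) gene. The only complete replication origin annotated is p15A, which is usually considered medium copy and is compatible with ColE1-type plasmids, although the repository page lists the plasmid as high copy. The short RSF ori, bom, tet promoter and TcR fragments also annotated appear to be backbone remnants or partial matches rather than functional elements.

Expression is driven by the PcymRC promoter, a cumate-responsive system. The feature table shows two CuO operator sites, which bind the Pseudomonas putida CymR repressor, followed by a type III hammerhead ribozyme. A ribozyme in this position typically acts as an insulator, cleaving off the 5' leader so that the transcript start is uniform regardless of the promoter context. The P450 gene itself was not recognised by the annotation software, but the unannotated stretch of about 1.5 kb between the ribozyme and the repressor cassette is presumably where it lies. Downstream, cymR is expressed from a fragment of the lacIq promoter, so the plasmid carries its own repressor. CymR holds the promoter off until cumate releases it from the operators.

The associated work concerns an E. coli host engineered for redox proficiency to screen terpenoids and the P450s that modify them. This suggests pCYP33 is one member of a P450 expression series meant to be co-maintained with compatible pathway plasmids.
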