Addgene plasmid #212866: pCYP33
Purpose: Expresses the Streptomyces platensis LRD-modifying cytochrome P450 enzyme
Depositing lab: Christopher Voigt. Depositing organization: Massachusetts Institute of Technology. Publication: Design of a redox-proficient Escherichia coli for screening terpenoids and modifying cytochrome P450s. Lin GM, Voigt CA. Nature Catalysis. 6, 1016–1029 (2023). https://doi.org/10.1038/s41929-023-01049-5.
Backbone
  Vector backbone: pCYP
  Vector type: Bacterial Expression
Growth in bacteria
  Bacterial resistance: Kanamycin, 50 μg/mL
  Growth temperature: 37°C
  Growth strain: DH5alpha
  Copy number: High Copy
Gene/Insert
  Gene/Insert name: cytochrome P450 (alt name: Uniprot ID: A0A0A0UXK3)
  Species: Streptomyces platensis
  Promoter: PcymRC
  Cloning method: Unknown
Resource information
  A portion of this plasmid was derived from a plasmid made by: codon optimized and synthesized by vendors
Terms and licenses: Academic/Nonprofit Terms; Industry Terms: Not Available to Industry
How to cite: pCYP33 was a gift from Christopher Voigt (Addgene plasmid # 212866 ; http://n2t.net/addgene:212866 ; RRID:Addgene_212866)
